>Addgene plasmid #122546 | pBT3043 | addgene full sequence | sequence record 238140 | Addgene NGS Result
ATGACCATGATTACGCCAAGCTTCCTTCCAAGTTATTGACAAGTATTAACTGCACTTCTCATAAAAATTT
TTCAAATAGATCTATTTAGTCTGGAATAGGAATACTTTTGGCAATTTTCTTGAGAATCATAGAAGACGAA
TTTCTGAACTGCTCTTTGTGAAGCCACGCCCATATATTGGCATTTTTGTATCCAATTTTTTGTAGAGTAC
CTGAATCATTGTCACTACATCTGCTAAACAATATATGGAAGTTCTATGAGAGGTGAAAGGTAAATCATAT
AACAACTGTAATAACATAGAAATGATTGTAGTATATTTCCAATTAGGCTGAGTTGATCTTATTGAAGAGT
TTGAATCATAGCAATTTTTTCCTCTTTTAGTATTTTTCAAAACAAATTTTCACAATGTTAGATGTAGTAT
TTAGCATTAAGGCATCTGTAATCTCCCAGAAATGTTTTGGGAATAAAACCCTTTGACTCTTTGGTCCTTT
TTTGCTCCAAATAATATCTGATTTTAACCCGTTCTGATCTACTTTTTACCTTTCGATCGTCACATCCGCG
TACACGTTTCTCTTGCTCTCAATTGCTTATCTTTATGGCCTTTTCCCCCACTTTTTGTCGACTATCATGC
GGACGTGGCTTCCTTGCTCCCTCCCGGTTTTTTTGAAAACACTTGTGAATTTATTTTTTGTGGTCAAAAT
TACGAAACATTTGAATTCTCAATCTATTTATAGACCGGGTGTGGTATGTTATGCCATGTTTTTGTCATTG
CCAAATGAACATCGATATTTTAATTTTCTGAACTTACCGTACCCCCTGCGTTACTATTTTATTTTTAATT
TGTATAATTTCATTGCTATAATTTGTTGTCCTTGAAACATTGAAGATATCGAAGAAATAATGACAAAAAT
CAGATAGAACAATTTTTCCTACTCATCAACTCACATTTTTCTATTTTCTCTTGTGCGAAAAAAATAGTAT
ATTGGGAATATTTATAGTATTGCAACTTTTCTCTTAGTTCGCAGAGTTGCAATACTACTAGATCCCTAAT
AGAGGAAATATGGTGACCAGCTTTTTGCAATTGGAAAGTTGGGAAAAAAGTATATATATTAATAGACTTA
CATTCTTGTAGTTCGTAGAATTTTTCAGGAAATCTGACACGCAAGACTTTTTCAAAAAGTTTTTTTTTTT
AATTTGGCAATCTGCCAAAACGTTTACTGAACATTTTGAAAACATCTACCAGTACCTTTAACACAACGAA
AAATTGTTCTAAGCAATATTAACTGTGATAATTGATGTTAAGACCTGAAATTTAATCACAAATTTCACCT
GGAAATGACAGTAATCGGCTTCTAAATACTGTCGACACAAGTGCCATACCTAAGATTCCAATCCTATTAC
CATGTTTCCCAATTTCATTCTCTTTCGTATCTCTATTTCTCTTCTTTATTATCAATTACTTTTTATCAGT
TCTTCGTTTGCTTTAACATCAAGAGCACATAGCGCTCTCTCGTCTCTCTCTCATGCTCTTTTTGAACTTT
TACAAAAAACTATTTCCGGTTGTTTTGATTCTTGGAATTTGAAATAATTTTCAGTGATTAAATCTAGAGG
ATCCCCGGGATTGGCCAAAGGACCCAAAGGTATGTTTCGAATGATACTAACATAACATAGAACATTTTCA
GGAGGACCCTTGGCTAGCCTCGAGAGGCCTGGTACCATGGGCGGAAAAATGGTCTCCAAGGGAGAGGAGA
ACAACATGGCCATCATCAAGGAGTTCATGCGTTTCAAGGTCCGTATGGAGGGATCCGTCAACGGACACGA
GTTCGAGATCGAGGGAGAGGGAGAGGGACGTCCATACGAGGGATTCCAAACCGCCAAGCTCAAGGTCACC
AAGGTAAGTTTAAACATATATATACTAACTAACCCTGATTATTTAAATTTTCAGGGAGGACCACTCCCAT
TCGCCTGGGACATCCTCTCCCCACACTTCACCTACGGATCCAAGGCCTACGTCAAGCACCCAGCCGACAT
CCCAGACTACTTCAAGCTCTCCTTCCCAGAGGGATTCAAGTGGGAGCGTGTCATGAACTACGAGGACGGA
GGAGTCGTCACCGTCACCCAAGACTCCTCCCTCCAAGACGGAGAGTTCATCTACAAGGTAAGTTTAAACA
GTTCGGTACTAACTAACCATACATATTTAAATTTTCAGGTCAAGCTCCGTGGAACCAACTTCCCATCCGA
CGGACCAGTCATGCAAAAGAAGACCATGGGATGGGAGGCCTCCTCCGAGCGTATGTACCCAGAGGACGGA
GCCCTCAAGGGAAAGATCAAGATGCGTCTCAAGCTCAAGGTAAGTTTAAACATGATTTTACTAACTAACT
AATCTGATTTAAATTTTCAGGACGGAGGACACTACACCTCCGAGGTCAAGACCACCTACAAGGCCAAGAA
GCCAGTCCAACTCCCAGGAGCCTACATCGTCGACATCAAGCTCGACATCACCTCCCACAACGAGGACTAC
ACCATCGTCGAGCAATACGAGCGTGCCGAGGGACGTCACTCCACCGGAGGAATGGACGAACTCTACAAGC
TTAACGGTCCTAGGAGATCTGAATTCAAGTGGGCTTACAAGGAGGAGAACAACTTTGAGAAGCGTCGTGC
CGAAGGAGACAAGATCCGCAGAAAGTACCCAGACCGTATTCCAGTGATTGTTGAGAAAGCACCAAAGTCA
AAGCTCCATGACTTGGATAAGAAGAAGTACTTGGTCCCATCCGATCTTACTGTTGGACAGTTCTACTTCC
TCATCAGAAAACGCATCCAACTTCGTCCAGAAGATGCTCTGTTCTTCTTTGTCAACAATGTCATTCCACA
AACCATGACCACAATGGGACAACTCTACCAGGTAACTAACCAGTCGTTTATTTTCATTTAATTAACCCTT
TTCTTTATTACAGGACCATCACGAGGAAGACTTGTTCCTTTACATCGCCTACAGTGACGAAAGTGTGTAT
GGAGGAGAGGTCGAAAAGAAGGAATAAGGCGCCTAAGAGCTCCGCATCGGCCGCTGTCATCAGATCGCCA
TCTCGCGCCCGTGCCTCTGACTTCTAAGTCCAATTACTCTTCAACATCCCTACATGCTCTTTCTCCCTGT
GCTCCCACCCCCTATTTTTGTTATTATCAAAAAACTTCTCTTAATTTCTTTGTTTTTTAGCTTCTTTTAA
GTCACCTCTAACAATGAAATTGTGTAGATTCAAAAATAGAATTAATTCGTAATAAAAAGTCGAAAAAAAT
TGTGCTCCCTCCCCCCATTAATAATAATTCTATCCCAAAATCTACACAATGTTCTGTGTACACTTCTTAT
GTTTTTTACTTCTGATAAATTTTTTTGAAACATCATAGAAAAAACCGCACACAAAATACCTTATCATATG
TTACGTTTCAGTTTATGACCGCAATTTTTATTTCTTCGCACGTCTGGGCCTCTCATGACGTCAAATCATG
CTCATCGTGAAAAAGTTTTGGAGTATTTTTGGAATTTTTCAATCAAGTGAAAGTTTATGAAATTAATTTT
CCTGCTTTTGCTTTTTGGGGTTTCCCCTATTGTTTGTCAAGATTTCGAGGACGGCGTTTTTCTTGCTAAA
ATCACAAGTATTGATGAGCACGATGCAAGAAAGATCGGAAGAAGGTTTGGGTTTGAGGCTCAGTGGAAGG
TGAGTAGAAGTTGATAATTTGAAAGTGGAGTAGTGTCTATGGGGTTTTTGCCTTAAATGACAGAATACAT
TCCCAATATACCAAACATAACTGTTTCTACTAGTCGGCCGTACGGGCCCTTTCGTCTCGCGCGTTTCGGT
GATGACGGTGAAAACCTCTGACACATGCAGCTCCCGGAGACGGTCACAGCTTGTCTGTAAGCGGATGCCG
GGAGCAGACAAGCCCGTCAGGGCGCGTCAGCGGGTGTTGGCGGGTGTCGGGGCTGGCTTAACTATGCGGC
ATCAGAGCAGATTGTACTGAGAGTGCACCATATGCGGTGTGAAATACCGCACAGATGCGTAAGGAGAAAA
TACCGCATCAGGCGGCCTTAAGGGCCTCGTGATACGCCTATTTTTATAGGTTAATGTCATGATAATAATG
GTTTCTTAGACGTCAGGTGGCACTTTTCGGGGAAATGTGCGCGGAACCCCTATTTGTTTATTTTTCTAAA
TACATTCAAATATGTATCCGCTCATGAGACAATAACCCTGATAAATGCTTCAATAATATTGAAAAAGGAA
GAGTATGAGTATTCAACATTTCCGTGTCGCCCTTATTCCCTTTTTTGCGGCATTTTGCCTTCCTGTTTTT
GCTCACCCAGAAACGCTGGTGAAAGTAAAAGATGCTGAAGATCAGTTGGGTGCACGAGTGGGTTACATCG
AACTGGATCTCAACAGCGGTAAGATCCTTGAGAGTTTTCGCCCCGAAGAACGTTTTCCAATGATGAGCAC
TTTTAAAGTTCTGCTATGTGGCGCGGTATTATCCCGTATTGACGCCGGGCAAGAGCAACTCGGTCGCCGC
ATACACTATTCTCAGAATGACTTGGTTGAGTACTCACCAGTCACAGAAAAGCATCTTACGGATGGCATGA
CAGTAAGAGAATTATGCAGTGCTGCCATAACCATGAGTGATAACACTGCGGCCAACTTACTTCTGACAAC
GATCGGAGGACCGAAGGAGCTAACCGCTTTTTTGCACAACATGGGGGATCATGTAACTCGCCTTGATCGT
TGGGAACCGGAGCTGAATGAAGCCATACCAAACGACGAGCGTGACACCACGATGCCTGTAGCAATGGCAA
CAACGTTGCGCAAACTATTAACTGGCGAACTACTTACTCTAGCTTCCCGGCAACAATTAATAGACTGGAT
GGAGGCGGATAAAGTTGCAGGACCACTTCTGCGCTCGGCCCTTCCGGCTGGCTGGTTTATTGCTGATAAA
TCTGGAGCCGGTGAGCGTGGGTCTCGCGGTATCATTGCAGCACTGGGGCCAGATGGTAAGCCCTCCCGTA
TCGTAGTTATCTACACGACGGGGAGTCAGGCAACTATGGATGAACGAAATAGACAGATCGCTGAGATAGG
TGCCTCACTGATTAAGCATTGGTAACTGTCAGACCAAGTTTACTCATATATACTTTAGATTGATTTAAAA
CTTCATTTTTAATTTAAAAGGATCTAGGTGAAGATCCTTTTTGATAATCTCATGACCAAAATCCCTTAAC
GTGAGTTTTCGTTCCACTGAGCGTCAGACCCCGTAGAAAAGATCAAAGGATCTTCTTGAGATCCTTTTTT
TCTGCGCGTAATCTGCTGCTTGCAAACAAAAAAACCACCGCTACCAGCGGTGGTTTGTTTGCCGGATCAA
GAGCTACCAACTCTTTTTCCGAAGGTAACTGGCTTCAGCAGAGCGCAGATACCAAATACTGTTCTTCTAG
TGTAGCCGTAGTTAGGCCACCACTTCAAGAACTCTGTAGCACCGCCTACATACCTCGCTCTGCTAATCCT
GTTACCAGTGGCTGCTGCCAGTGGCGATAAGTCGTGTCTTACCGGGTTGGACTCAAGACGATAGTTACCG
GATAAGGCGCAGCGGTCGGGCTGAACGGGGGGTTCGTGCACACAGCCCAGCTTGGAGCGAACGACCTACA
CCGAACTGAGATACCTACAGCGTGAGCTATGAGAAAGCGCCACGCTTCCCGAAGGGAGAAAGGCGGACAG
GTATCCGGTAAGCGGCAGGGTCGGAACAGGAGAGCGCACGAGGGAGCTTCCAGGGGGAAACGCCTGGTAT
CTTTATAGTCCTGTCGGGTTTCGCCACCTCTGACTTGAGCGTCGATTTTTGTGATGCTCGTCAGGGGGGC
GGAGCCTATGGAAAAACGCCAGCAACGCGGCCTTTTTACGGTTCCTGGCCTTTTGCTGGCCTTTTGCTCA
CATGTTCTTTCCTGCGTTATCCCCTGATTCTGTGGATAACCGTATTACCGCCTTTGAGTGAGCTGATACC
GCTCGCCGCAGCCGAACGACCGAGCGCAGCGAGTCAGTGAGCGAGGAAGCGGAAGAGCGCCCAATACGCA
AACCGCCTCTCCCCGCGCGTTGGCCGATTCATTAATGCAGCTGGCACGACAGGTTTCCCGACTGGAAAGC
GGGCAGTGAGCGCAACGCAATTAATGTGAGTTAGCTCACTCATTAGGCACCCCAGGCTTTACACTTTATG
CTTCCGGCTCGTATGTTGTGTGGAATTGTGAGCGGATAACAATTTCACACAGGAAACAGCT
Features (pLannotate 1.2.2; 14 found; start..end, strand, type, name):
   1603..1619    -  misc_feature   MCS (fragment): pUC18/19 multiple cloning site
   1729..2589    +  CDS            mOrange2: mOrange2 is a basic (constitutively fluorescent) orange fluorescent protein published in 2008, derived from Discosoma sp.. It has high acid sensitivity.
   2617..2901    +  CDS            lgg-1 (fragment): LGG1_CAEEL - Also known as atg-8.1 From Caenorhabditis elegans.
   2945..3034    +  CDS            lgg-1 (fragment): LGG1_CAEEL - Also known as atg-8.1 From Caenorhabditis elegans.
   3557..3709    +  CDS            aex-5 (fragment): AEX5_CAEEL - Also known as kpc-3 From Caenorhabditis elegans.
   3836..3871    +  CDS            rop (fragment): Rop protein, which maintains plasmids at low copy number; rop
   3973..4072    +  misc_feature   bom (fragment): basis of mobility region from pBR322
   4170..4274    +  promoter       AmpR promoter: bla
   4275..5135    +  CDS            AmpR: β-lactamase; bla; confers resistance to ampicillin, carbenicillin, and related antibiotics
   5306..5894    +  rep_origin     ori: high-copy-number ColE1/pMB1/pBR322/pUC origin of replication
   6077..6169    +  CDS            lacI (fragment): lac repressor; lacI; The lac repressor binds to the lac operator to inhibit transcription in E. coli. This inhibition can be relieved by adding lactose or isopropyl-β-D-thiogalactopyranoside (IPTG).
   6182..6203    +  protein_bind   CAP binding site: CAP binding activates transcription in the presence of cAMP. E. coli catabolite activator protein
   6218..6248    +  promoter       lac promoter: promoter for the E. coli lac operon
   6256..6272    +  protein_bind   lac operator: The lac repressor binds to the lac operator to inhibit transcription in E. coli. This inhibition can be relieved by adding lactose or isopropyl-β-D-thiogalactopyranoside (IPTG). lac repressor encoded by lacI
