[The description below was written by a language model from this plasmid's Addgene catalogue record and pLannotate feature annotations shown in this document.]
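Description:
pBT3043 is a C. elegans transgene expression plasmid built on the pPD49.26 backbone. The catalogue lists it as a bacterial expression vector, but E. coli serves only as the propagation host. It replicates from a high-copy ColE1/pUC-type origin and is selected with ampicillin through the β-lactamase gene and its own promoter. The feature table also picks up backbone remnants: fragments of rop, the pBR322 bom region and lacI, plus a CAP site, lac promoter and lac operator. None of these has a stated role in the worm payload.

The insert, assembled by Gibson cloning, is Pnhx-2_CemOrange2::lgg-1. The intestine-specific nhx-2 promoter is not annotated in the table, but presumably occupies the unannotated region upstream of the fluorescent protein. It drives CemOrange2, a C. elegans codon-optimized version of the orange Discosoma-derived protein mOrange2, fused at its C-terminal end to lgg-1. The lgg-1 coding sequence is detected as two fragments separated by a short gap, which is consistent with an intron, although the record does not say so. A short aex-5 match lies downstream of the fusion, and its origin is not explained.

The purpose field names the fusion partner as sqst-1 while describing it as the LC3 orthologue. The insert name, Entrez gene entry and sequence annotation all point to lgg-1 (also called atg-8.1), so the sqst-1 mention appears to be an error in the record. The construct is intended to label autophagic structures in the worm intestine. It belongs to a set of CemOrange2 fusions made for multicolour subcellular imaging alongside other fluorophores.
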