Addgene plasmid #122546: pBT3043
Purpose: Expression of a C. elegan codon optimized florescent protein (CemOrange2) fused to a autophagic localized gene that is orthologus to mamalian LC3 (sqst-1) under the intestinal specific promoter nhx-2
Depositing lab: Gary Silverman. Depositing organization: Washington University in Saint Louis. Publication: CemOrange2 fusions facilitate multifluorophore subcellular imaging in C. elegans. Thomas BJ, Wight IE, Chou WYY, Moreno M, Dawson Z, Homayouni A, Huang H, Kim H, Jia H, Buland JR, Wambach JA, Cole FS, Pak SC, Silverman GA, Luke CJ. PLoS One. 2019 Mar 26;14(3):e0214257. doi: 10.1371/journal.pone.0214257. eCollection 2019. PubMed 30913273.
Backbone
  Vector backbone: pPD49.26
  Vector type: Bacterial Expression
Growth in bacteria
  Bacterial resistance: Ampicillin, 100 μg/mL
  Growth temperature: 37°C
  Growth strain: DH5alpha
  Copy number: High Copy
Gene/Insert
  Gene/Insert name: Pnhx-2_CemOrange2::lgg-1
  Species: C. elegans (nematode), Synthetic
  Entrez Gene: lgg-1 (a.k.a. CELE_C32D5.9)
  Promoter: Pnhx-2
  Cloning method: Gibson Cloning
Terms and licenses: Academic/Nonprofit Terms; Industry Terms: Not Available to Industry
How to cite: pBT3043 was a gift from Gary Silverman (Addgene plasmid # 122546 ; http://n2t.net/addgene:122546 ; RRID:Addgene_122546)
